Addgene plasmid #215858: pSuperCRISPR-sgRNA-RL864-WT(TTTT)
Purpose: This plasmid encodes sgRNA that target Renilla luciferase with stretch sequence
Depositing lab: Kumiko Ui-Tei. Depositing organization: The University of Tokyo. Publication: Enhancement of single guide RNA transcription for efficient CRISPR/Cas-based genomic engineering. Ui-Tei K, Maruyama S, Nakano Y. Genome. 2017 Jun;60(6):537-545. doi: 10.1139/gen-2016-0127. Epub 2017 Jan 26. PubMed 28177825.
Backbone
  Vector backbone: pSuper
  Vector type: Mammalian Expression, Retroviral
Growth in bacteria
  Bacterial resistance: Ampicillin, 100 μg/mL
  Growth temperature: 37°C
  Growth strain: NEB Stable
  Copy number: High Copy
Gene/Insert
  Gene/Insert name: sgRNA-RL864 with TTTT stretch
  gRNA/shRNA sequence: Unspecified
  Species: Other
  Cloning method: Restriction Enzyme; 5′ cloning site Unknown (unknown if destroyed)
Terms and licenses: Academic/Nonprofit Terms; Industry Terms: Not Available to Industry
How to cite: pSuperCRISPR-sgRNA-RL864-WT(TTTT) was a gift from Kumiko Ui-Tei (Addgene plasmid # 215858 ; http://n2t.net/addgene:215858 ; RRID:Addgene_215858)
