[The description below was written by a language model from this plasmid's Addgene catalogue record and pLannotate feature annotations shown in this document.]
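Description:
pSuperCRISPR-sgRNA-RL864-WT(TTTT) is a 6.4 kb mammalian sgRNA expression plasmid built on the pSuper retroviral backbone. It is propagated in E. coli through a high-copy ColE1/pUC-type origin and selected with ampicillin via the β-lactamase gene. The remaining bacterial annotations (lac promoter/operator, and fragments of lacI, lacZα, rop, bom and TcR) are backbone remnants rather than functional modules. The retroviral framework consists of a murine embryonic stem cell virus 5' LTR spanning the plasmid origin, the MESV Ψ packaging signal, a truncated MMLV gag segment lacking its start codon, and a self-inactivating ΔU3 3' LTR. With packaging functions supplied in trans, the region between the LTRs could be delivered as a replication-defective retrovirus, although the plasmid can equally be used by direct transfection.

The payload sits between gag and the 3' LTR. A human H1 RNA polymerase III promoter, oriented antisense to the viral transcript, drives a guide followed by the Streptococcus pyogenes Cas9 gRNA scaffold. The guide targets Renilla luciferase (RL864), but the spacer sequence is not specified in the record. The "WT(TTTT)" designation indicates that the sgRNA retains a stretch of four consecutive T residues. Such a run can act as a Pol III termination signal and limit full-length sgRNA output, which fits the associated study on enhancing sgRNA transcription. This construct probably serves as the unmodified reference there, though the record does not say so. A mouse PGK promoter driving puromycin N-acetyltransferase allows selection of transfected or transduced mammalian cells. No Cas9 gene is annotated, so the nuclease must be provided separately.
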