Features (pLannotate 1.2.2; 22 found; start..end, strand, type, name):
    579..920     +  misc_feature   MESV Ψ: packaging signal of murine embryonic stem cell virus
    987..1403    +  CDS            gag (truncated): truncated Moloney murine leukemia virus (MMLV) gag gene lacking the start codon
   1420..1446    -  misc_feature   MCS (fragment): pBluescript multiple cloning site
   1453..1528    -  misc_RNA       gRNA scaffold: guide RNA scaffold for the Streptococcus pyogenes CRISPR/Cas9 system
   1556..1770    -  promoter       H1 promoter: human H1 RNA promoter
   1781..2280    +  promoter       PGK promoter: mouse phosphoglycerate kinase 1 promoter
   2305..2904    +  CDS            PuroR: puromycin N-acetyltransferase; pac from Streptomyces alboniger; confers resistance to puromycin
   3003..3037    +  LTR            3' LTR (ΔU3) (fragment): self-inactivating 3' long terminal repeat (LTR) from Moloney murine leukemia virus
   3034..3328    +  LTR            3' LTR (ΔU3) (fragment): self-inactivating 3' long terminal repeat (LTR) from Moloney murine leukemia virus
   3490..3506    -  protein_bind   lac operator: The lac repressor binds to the lac operator to inhibit transcription in E. coli. This inhibition can be relieved by adding lactose or isopropyl-β-D-thiogalactopyranoside (IPTG). lac repressor encoded by lacI
   3514..3544    -  promoter       lac promoter: promoter for the E. coli lac operon
   3559..3580    -  protein_bind   CAP binding site: CAP binding activates transcription in the presence of cAMP. E. coli catabolite activator protein
   3593..3685    -  CDS            lacI (fragment): lac repressor; lacI; The lac repressor binds to the lac operator to inhibit transcription in E. coli. This inhibition can be relieved by adding lactose or isopropyl-β-D-thiogalactopyranoside (IPTG).
   3868..4456    -  rep_origin     ori: high-copy-number ColE1/pMB1/pBR322/pUC origin of replication
   4627..5487    -  CDS            AmpR: β-lactamase; bla; confers resistance to ampicillin, carbenicillin, and related antibiotics
   5488..5592    -  promoter       AmpR promoter: bla
   5687..5722    +  CDS            rop (fragment): Rop protein, which maintains plasmids at low copy number; rop
   5824..5923    +  misc_feature   bom (fragment): basis of mobility region from pBR322
   5929..6078    -  CDS            lacZα (fragment): LacZα fragment of β-galactosidase; lacZ fragment
   6078..6279    -  CDS            TcR (fragment): tetracycline efflux protein; tet; confers resistance to tetracycline
   6280..6378    +  CDS            env (fragment): murine leukemia virus gPr80 envelope polyprotein precursor; env; proteolytically cleaved into gp70SU and p15TM subunits
   6420..515     +  LTR            5' LTR (across the origin): 5' long terminal repeat from murine embryonic stem cell virus
>Addgene plasmid #215858 | pSuperCRISPR-sgRNA-RL864-WT(TTTT) | addgene full sequence | sequence record 431359 | Addgene NGS Result
TGAAAGACCCCACCTGTAGGTTTGGCAAGCTAGCTTAAGTAACGCCATTTTGCAAGGCATGGAAAATACA
TAACTGAGAATAGAGAAGTTCAGATCAAGGTTAGGAACAGAGAGACAGCAGAATATGGGCCAAACAGGAT
ATCTGTGGTAAGCAGTTCCTGCCCCGGCTCAGGGCCAAGAACAGATGGTCCCCAGATGCGGTCCCGCCCT
CAGCAGTTTCTAGAGAACCATCAGATGTTTCCAGGGTGCCCCAAGGACCTGAAATGACCCTGTGCCTTAT
TTGAACTAACCAATCAGTTCGCTTCTCGCTTCTGTTCGCGCGCTTCTGCTCCCCGAGCTCAATAAAAGAG
CCCACAACCCCTCACTCGGCGCGCCAGTCCTCCGATAGACTGCGTCGCCCGGGTACCCGTATTCCCAATA
AAGCCTCTTGCTGTTTGCATCCGAATCGTGGACTCGCTGATCCTTGGGAGGGTCTCCTCAGATTGATTGA
CTGCCCACCTCGGGGGTCTTTCATTTGGAGGTTCCACCGAGATTTGGAGACCCCTGCCCAGGGACCACCG
ACCCCCCCGCCGGGAGGTAAGCTGGCCAGCGGTCGTTTCGTGTCTGTCTCTGTCTTTGTGCGTGTTTGTG
CCGGCATCTAATGTTTGCGCCTGCGTCTGTACTAGTTAGCTAACTAGCTCTGTATCTGGCGGACCCGTGG
TGGAACTGACGAGTTCTGAACACCCGGCCGCAACCCTGGGAGACGTCCCAGGGACTTTGGGGGCCGTTTT
TGTGGCCCGACCTGAGGAAGGGAGTCGATGTGGAATCCGACCCCGTCAGGATATGTGGTTCTGGTAGGAG
ACGAGAACCTAAAACAGTTCCCGCCTCCGTCTGAATTTTTGCTTTCGGTTTGGAACCGAAGCCGCGCGTC
TTGTCTGCTGCAGCGCTGCAGCATCGTTCTGTGTTGTCTCTGTCTGACTGTGTTTCTGTATTTGTCTGAA
AATTAGGGCCAGACTGTTACCACTCCCTTAAGTTTGACCTTAGGTCACTGGAAAGATGTCGAGCGGATCG
CTCACAACCAGTCGGTAGATGTCAAGAAGAGACGTTGGGTTACCTTCTGCTCTGCAGAATGGCCAACCTT
TAACGTCGGATGGCCGCGAGACGGCACCTTTAACCGAGACCTCATCACCCAGGTTAAGATCAAGGTCTTT
TCACCTGGCCCGCATGGACACCCAGACCAGGTCCCCTACATCGTGACCTGGGAAGCCTTGGCTTTTGACC
CCCCTCCCTGGGTCAAGCCCTTTGTACACCCTAAGCCTCCGCCTCCTCTTCCTCCATCCGCCCCGTCTCT
CCCCCTTGAACCTCCTCGTTCGACCCCGCCTCGATCCTCCCTTTATCCAGCCCTCACTCCTTCTCTAGGC
GCCGGAATTAGATCGATCTCTCGAGGTCGACGGTATCGATAAGCTTAAAAAAGCACCGACTCGGTGCCAC
TTTTTCAAGTTGATAACGGACTAGCCTTATTTTAACTTGCTATTTCTAGCTCTAAAACTTTCATCTGGAG
CGTCCTCCGGGATCTGTGGTCTCATACAGAACTTATAAGATTCCCAAATCCAAAGACATTTCACGTTTAT
GGTGATTTCCCAGAACACATAGCGACATGCAAATATTGCAGGGCGCCACTCCCCTGTCCCTCACAGCCAT
CTTCCTGCCAGGGCGCACGCGCGCTGGGTGTTCCCGCCTAGTGACACTGGGCCCGCGATTCCTTGGAGCG
GGTTGATGACGTCAGCGTTCGAATTCTACCGGGTAGGGGAGGCGCTTTTCCCAAGGCAGTCTGGAGCATG
CGCTTTAGCAGCCCCGCTGGGCACTTGGCGCTACACAAGTGGCCTCTGGCCTCGCACACATTCCACATCC
ACCGGTAGGCGCCAACCGGCTCCGTTCTTTGGTGGCCCCTTCGCGCCACCTTCTACTCCTCCCCTAGTCA
GGAAGTTCCCCCCCGCCCCGCAGCTCGCGTCGTGCAGGACGTGACAAATGGAAGTAGCACGTCTCACTAG
TCTCGTGCAGATGGACAGCACCGCTGAGCAATGGAAGCGGGTAGGCCTTTGGGGCAGCGGCCAATAGCAG
CTTTGCTCCTTCGCTTTCTGGGCTCAGAGGCTGGGAAGGGGTGGGTCCGGGGGCGGGCTCAGGGGCGGGC
TCAGGGGCGGGGCGGGCGCCCGAAGGTCCTCCGGAGGCCCGGCATTCTGCACGCTTCAAAAGCGCACGTC
TGCCGCGCTGTTCTCCTCTTCCTCATCTCCGGGCCTTTCGACCTGCAGCCCAAGCTAGCTTACCATGACC
GAGTACAAGCCCACGGTGCGCCTCGCCACCCGCGACGACGTCCCCAGGGCCGTACGCACCCTCGCCGCCG
CGTTCGCCGACTACCCCGCCACGCGCCACACCGTCGATCCGGACCGCCACATCGAGCGGGTCACCGAGCT
GCAAGAACTCTTCCTCACGCGCGTCGGGCTCGACATCGGCAAGGTGTGGGTCGCGGACGACGGCGCCGCG
GTGGCGGTCTGGACCACGCCGGAGAGCGTCGAAGCGGGGGCGGTGTTCGCCGAGATCGGCCCGCGCATGG
CCGAGTTGAGCGGTTCCCGGCTGGCCGCGCAGCAACAGATGGAAGGCCTCCTGGCGCCGCACCGGCCCAA
GGAGCCCGCGTGGTTCCTGGCCACCGTCGGCGTCTCGCCCGACCACCAGGGCAAGGGTCTGGGCAGCGCC
GTCGTGCTCCCCGGAGTGGAGGCGGCCGAGCGCGCCGGGGTGCCCGCCTTCCTGGAGACCTCCGCGCCCC
GCAACCTCCCCTTCTACGAGCGGCTCGGCTTCACCGTCACCGCCGACGTCGAGGTGCCCGAAGGACCGCG
CACCTGGTGCATGACCCGCAAGCCCGGTGCCTGACGCCCGCCCCACGACCCGCAGCGCCCGACCGAAAGG
AGCGCACGACCCCATGCATCGATAAAATAAAAGATTTTATTTAGTCTCCAGAAAAAGGGGGGAATGAAAG
ACCCCACCTGTAGGTTTGGCAAGCTAGAGAACCATCAGATGTTTCCAGGGTGCCCCAAGGACCTGAAATG
ACCCTGTGCCTTATTTGAACTAACCAATCAGTTCGCTTCTCGCTTCTGTTCGCGCGCTTCTGCTCCCCGA
GCTCAATAAAAGAGCCCACAACCCCTCACTCGGCGCGCCAGTCCTCCGATAGACTGCGTCGCCCGGGTAC
CCGTGTATCCAATAAACCCTCTTGCAGTTGCATCCGACTTGTGGTCTCGCTGTTCCTTGGGAGGGTCTCC
TCTGAGTGATTGACTACCCGTCAGCGGGGGTCTTTCATGGGTAACAGTTTCTTGAAGTTGGAGAACAACA
TTCTGAGGGTAGGAGTCGAATATTAAGTAATCCTGACTCAATTAGCCACTGTTTTGAATCCACATACTCC
AATACTCCTGAAATAGTTCATTATGGACAGCGCAGAAAGAGCTGGGGAGAATTGTGAAATTGTTATCCGC
TCACAATTCCACACAACATACGAGCCGGAAGCATAAAGTGTAAAGCCTGGGGTGCCTAATGAGTGAGCTA
ACTCACATTAATTGCGTTGCGCTCACTGCCCGCTTTCCAGTCGGGAAACCTGTCGTGCCAGCTGCATTAA
TGAATCGGCCAACGCGCGGGGAGAGGCGGTTTGCGTATTGGGCGCTCTTCCGCTTCCTCGCTCACTGACT
CGCTGCGCTCGGTCGTTCGGCTGCGGCGAGCGGTATCAGCTCACTCAAAGGCGGTAATACGGTTATCCAC
AGAATCAGGGGATAACGCAGGAAAGAACATGTGAGCAAAAGGCCAGCAAAAGGCCAGGAACCGTAAAAAG
GCCGCGTTGCTGGCGTTTTTCCATAGGCTCCGCCCCCCTGACGAGCATCACAAAAATCGACGCTCAAGTC
AGAGGTGGCGAAACCCGACAGGACTATAAAGATACCAGGCGTTTCCCCCTGGAAGCTCCCTCGTGCGCTC
TCCTGTTCCGACCCTGCCGCTTACCGGATACCTGTCCGCCTTTCTCCCTTCGGGAAGCGTGGCGCTTTCT
CATAGCTCACGCTGTAGGTATCTCAGTTCGGTGTAGGTCGTTCGCTCCAAGCTGGGCTGTGTGCACGAAC
CCCCCGTTCAGCCCGACCGCTGCGCCTTATCCGGTAACTATCGTCTTGAGTCCAACCCGGTAAGACACGA
CTTATCGCCACTGGCAGCAGCCACTGGTAACAGGATTAGCAGAGCGAGGTATGTAGGCGGTGCTACAGAG
TTCTTGAAGTGGTGGCCTAACTACGGCTACACTAGAAGAACAGTATTTGGTATCTGCGCTCTGCTGAAGC
CAGTTACCTTCGGAAAAAGAGTTGGTAGCTCTTGATCCGGCAAACAAACCACCGCTGGTAGCGGTGGTTT
TTTTGTTTGCAAGCAGCAGATTACGCGCAGAAAAAAAGGATCTCAAGAAGATCCTTTGATCTTTTCTACG
GGGTCTGACGCTCAGTGGAACGAAAACTCACGTTAAGGGATTTTGGTCATGAGATTATCAAAAAGGATCT
TCACCTAGATCCTTTTAAATTAAAAATGAAGTTTTAAATCAATCTAAAGTATATATGAGTAAACTTGGTC
TGACAGTTACCAATGCTTAATCAGTGAGGCACCTATCTCAGCGATCTGTCTATTTCGTTCATCCATAGTT
GCCTGACTCCCCGTCGTGTAGATAACTACGATACGGGAGGGCTTACCATCTGGCCCCAGTGCTGCAATGA
TACCGCGAGACCCACGCTCACCGGCTCCAGATTTATCAGCAATAAACCAGCCAGCCGGAAGGGCCGAGCG
CAGAAGTGGTCCTGCAACTTTATCCGCCTCCATCCAGTCTATTAATTGTTGCCGGGAAGCTAGAGTAAGT
AGTTCGCCAGTTAATAGTTTGCGCAACGTTGTTGCCATTGCTACAGGCATCGTGGTGTCACGCTCGTCGT
TTGGTATGGCTTCATTCAGCTCCGGTTCCCAACGATCAAGGCGAGTTACATGATCCCCCATGTTGTGCAA
AAAAGCGGTTAGCTCCTTCGGTCCTCCGATCGTTGTCAGAAGTAAGTTGGCCGCAGTGTTATCACTCATG
GTTATGGCAGCACTGCATAATTCTCTTACTGTCATGCCATCCGTAAGATGCTTTTCTGTGACTGGTGAGT
ACTCAACCAAGTCATTCTGAGAATAGTGTATGCGGCGACCGAGTTGCTCTTGCCCGGCGTCAATACGGGA
TAATACCGCGCCACATAGCAGAACTTTAAAAGTGCTCATCATTGGAAAACGTTCTTCGGGGCGAAAACTC
TCAAGGATCTTACCGCTGTTGAGATCCAGTTCGATGTAACCCACTCGTGCACCCAACTGATCTTCAGCAT
CTTTTACTTTCACCAGCGTTTCTGGGTGAGCAAAAACAGGAAGGCAAAATGCCGCAAAAAAGGGAATAAG
GGCGACACGGAAATGTTGAATACTCATACTCTTCCTTTTTCAATATTATTGAAGCATTTATCAGGGTTAT
TGTCTCATGAGCGGATACATATTTGAATGTATTTAGAAAAATAAACAAATAGGGGTTCCGCGCACATTTC
CCCGAAAAGTGCCACCTGACGTCTAAGAAACCATTATTATCATGACATTAACCTATAAAAATAGGCGTAT
CACGAGGCCCTTTCGTCTCGCGCGTTTCGGTGATGACGGTGAAAACCTCTGACACATGCAGCTCCCGGAG
ACGGTCACAGCTTGTCTGTAAGCGGATGCCGGGAGCAGACAAGCCCGTCAGGGCGCGTCAGCGGGTGTTG
GCGGGTGTCGGGGCTGGCTTAACTATGCGGCATCAGAGCAGATTGTACTGAGAGTGCACCATATGCGGTG
TGAAATACCGCACAGATGCGTAAGGAGAAAATACCGCATCAGGCGCCATTCGCCATTCAGGCTGCGCAAC
TGTTGGGAAGGGCGATCGGTGCGGGCCTCTTCGCTATTACGCCAGCTGGCGAAAGGGGGATGTGCTGCAA
GGCGATTAAGTTGGGTAACGCCAGGGTTTTCCCAGTCACGACGTTGTAAAACGACGGCGCAAGGAATGGT
GCATGCAAGGAGATGGCGCCCAACAGTCCCCCGGCCACGGGGCCTGCCACCATACCCACGCCGAAACAAG
CGCTCATGAGCCCGAAGTGGCGAGCCCGATCTTCCCCATCGGTGATGTCGGCGATATAGGCGCCAGCAAC
CGCACCTGTGGCGCCGGTGATGCCGGCCACGATGCGTCCGGCGTAGAGGCGATTAGTCCAATTTGTTAAA
GACAGGATATCAGTGGTCCAGGCTCTAGTTTTGACTCAACAATATCACCAGCTGAAGCCTATAGAGTACG
AGCCATAGATAAAATAAAAGATTTTATTTAGTCTCCAGAAAAAGGGGGGAA
